Addgene plasmid #62244: pAN-PTet-dCas9
Purpose: controls the expression of S. pyogenes dCas9 from a Tc‐inducible PTet promoter.
Depositing lab: Christopher Voigt. Depositing organization: Massachusetts Institute of Technology. Publication: Multi-input CRISPR/Cas genetic circuits that interface host regulatory networks. Nielsen AA, Voigt CA. Mol Syst Biol. 2014 Nov 24;10:763. doi: 10.15252/msb.20145735. PubMed 25422271.
Backbone
  Vector backbone: unknown
  Total vector size (bp): 8285
  Vector type: Bacterial Expression, CRISPR
Growth in bacteria
  Bacterial resistance: Kanamycin, 50 μg/mL
  Growth temperature: 37°C
  Growth strain: DH5alpha
  Copy number: Unknown
Gene/Insert
  Gene/Insert name: dCas9
  Species: S. pyogenes
  Mutation: catalytically inactive, D10A, H840A
  Promoter: Ptet
  Cloning method: Unknown
  Sequencing primers: 5′ kanR; 3′ rrnB-T1-term-Rev
Terms and licenses: Academic/Nonprofit Terms; Industry Terms: Not Available to Industry
How to cite: pAN-PTet-dCas9 was a gift from Christopher Voigt (Addgene plasmid # 62244 ; http://n2t.net/addgene:62244 ; RRID:Addgene_62244)
