[The description below was written by a language model from this plasmid's Addgene catalogue record and pLannotate feature annotations shown in this document.]
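Description:
pAN-PTet-dCas9 is a bacterial expression plasmid for CRISPR-based transcriptional regulation in E. coli, placing a catalytically inactive Streptococcus pyogenes Cas9 under tetracycline-class inducer control. The catalogue lists the backbone as unknown. The annotated sequence shows a medium-copy p15A origin of replication, which is compatible with ColE1-type plasmids and so allows it to coexist with other plasmids in the same cell. It also shows a kanamycin resistance gene (aminoglycoside phosphotransferase) for selection. Short fragments matching an RSF origin, the pBR322 bom region, and a tet promoter/tetracycline resistance gene are also annotated; these appear to be backbone remnants rather than functional elements. The catalogue gives a size of 8,285 bp, whereas the deposited full sequence is 8,338 nt, a small discrepancy the record does not explain.

The payload is dCas9 carrying the D10A (RuvC domain) and H840A (HNH domain) mutations, which abolish nuclease activity while preserving guide-RNA-directed DNA binding. It is driven by the PTet promoter, seen in the feature table as a tet operator just upstream of the coding sequence. An adjacent short hit to a doxycycline-inducible H1 promoter variant most likely just reflects a second operator-like sequence. Transcription ends at tandem rrnB T1 and T7Te terminators. Downstream, lacI, preceded by a lacI promoter fragment, and tetR are encoded in the same orientation. TetR keeps PTet repressed until inducer is added, while LacI would be available to control lac-regulated promoters located elsewhere. No guide RNA is annotated, so guides are presumably supplied from separate plasmids. The associated work used the plasmid to build multi-input dCas9-based genetic circuits that interface with host regulatory networks.
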