Features (pLannotate 1.2.2; 15 found; start..end, strand, type, name):
      1..23      -  rep_origin     RSF ori (fragment): Plasmids containing the RSF 1030 origin of replication can be propagated in E. coli cells that contain additional plasmids with compatible origins.
     40..66      +  misc_feature   bom (fragment): basis of mobility region from pBR322
    165..220     -  rep_origin     RSF ori (fragment): Plasmids containing the RSF 1030 origin of replication can be propagated in E. coli cells that contain additional plasmids with compatible origins.
    308..852     -  rep_origin     p15A ori: Plasmids containing the medium-copy-number p15A origin of replication can be propagated in E. coli cells that contain a second plasmid with the ColE1 origin.
    941..1756    -  CDS            KanR: aminoglycoside phosphotransferase; aph(3')-Ia; confers resistance to kanamycin in bacteria or G418 (Geneticin®) in eukaryotes
   1934..1952    +  protein_bind   tet operator: tetO; bacterial operator O2 for the tetR and tetA genes tetracycline repressor TetR
   1958..1977    +  promoter       H1-2O2 promoter (fragment): doxycycline-inducible variant of the human H1 RNA promoter (Henriksen et al., 2007)
   2018..6122    +  CDS            dCas9 (fragment): catalytically dead mutant of the Cas9 endonuclease from the Streptococcus pyogenes Type II CRISPR/Cas system RNA-guided DNA-binding protein that lacks endonuclease activity due to the D10A mutation in the RuvC catalytic domain and the H840A mutation in the HNH catalytic domain
   6148..6219    +  terminator     rrnB T1 terminator: transcription terminator T1 from the E. coli rrnB gene
   6235..6262    +  terminator     T7Te terminator: phage T7 early transcription terminator
   6281..6354    +  promoter       lacI promoter (fragment): lacI
   6355..7434    +  CDS            lacI: LACI_ECOLI - Experimental evidence at protein level: Swiss-Prot protein existence level 1. Repressor of the lactose operon. Binds allolactose as an inducer. From Escherichia coli (strain K12).
   7456..8076    +  CDS            tetR: TETR2_ECOLX - Experimental evidence at protein level: Swiss-Prot protein existence level 1. TetR is the repressor of the tetracycline resistance element; its N-terminal region forms a helix-turn-helix structure and binds DNA. Binding of tetracycline to TetR reduces the repressor affinity for the tetracycline resistance gene (tetA) promoter operator sites. From Escherichia coli.
   8172..8190    -  promoter       tet promoter (fragment): E. coli promoter for tetracycline efflux protein gene
   8200..8320    +  CDS            TcR (fragment): tetracycline efflux protein; tet; confers resistance to tetracycline
>Addgene plasmid #62244 | pAN-PTet-dCas9 | depositor full sequence | sequence record 117938 | pAN-PTet-dCas9 sequence 8338 bps
GCTTCCTCGCTCACTGACTCGCTGCACGAGGCAGACCTCAGCGCTAGCGGAGTGTATACTGGCTTACTAT
GTTGGCACTGATGAGGGTGTCAGTGAAGTGCTTCATGTGGCAGGAGAAAAAAGGCTGCACCGGTGCGTCA
GCAGAATATGTGATACAGGATATATTCCGCTTCCTCGCTCACTGACTCGCTACGCTCGGTCGTTCGACTG
CGGCGAGCGGAAATGGCTTACGAACGGGGCGGAGATTTCCTGGAAGATGCCAGGAAGATACTTAACAGGG
AAGTGAGAGGGCCGCGGCAAAGCCGTTTTTCCATAGGCTCCGCCCCCCTGACAAGCATCACGAAATCTGA
CGCTCAAATCAGTGGTGGCGAAACCCGACAGGACTATAAAGATACCAGGCGTTTCCCCTGGCGGCTCCCT
CGTGCGCTCTCCTGTTCCTGCCTTTCGGTTTACCGGTGTCATTCCGCTGTTATGGCCGCGTTTGTCTCAT
TCCACGCCTGACACTCAGTTCCGGGTAGGCAGTTCGCTCCAAGCTGGACTGTATGCACGAACCCCCCGTT
CAGTCCGACCGCTGCGCCTTATCCGGTAACTATCGTCTTGAGTCCAACCCGGAAAGACATGCAAAAGCAC
CACTGGCAGCAGCCACTGGTAATTGATTTAGAGGAGTTAGTCTTGAAGTCATGCGCCGGTTAAGGCTAAA
CTGAAAGGACAAGTTTTGGTGACTGCGCTCCTCCAAGCCAGTTACCTCGGTTCAAAGAGTTGGTAGCTCA
GAGAACCTTCGAAAAACCGCCCTGCAAGGCGGTTTTTTCGTTTTCAGAGCAAGAGATTACGCGCAGACCA
AAACGATCTCAAGAAGATCATCTTATTAAGGGGTCTGACGCTCAGTGGAACGAAAAATCAATCTAAAGTA
TATATGAGTAAACTTGGTCTGACAGTTACCTTAGAAAAACTCATCGAGCATCAAATGAAACTGCAATTTA
TTCATATCAGGATTATCAATACCATATTTTTGAAAAAGCCGTTTCTGTAATGAAGGAGAAAACTCACCGA
GGCAGTTCCATAGGATGGCAAGATCCTGGTATCGGTCTGCGATTCCGACTCGTCCAACATCAATACAACC
TATTAATTTCCCCTCGTCAAAAATAAGGTTATCAAGTGAGAAATCACCATGAGTGACGACTGAATCCGGT
GAGAATGGCAAAAGCTTATGCATTTCTTTCCAGACTTGTTCAACAGGCCAGCCATTACGCTCGTCATCAA
AATCACTCGCATCAACCAAACCGTTATTCATTCGTGATTGCGCCTGAGCGAGACGAAATACGCGATCGCT
GTTAAAAGGACAATTACAAACAGGAATCGAATGCAACCGGCGCAGGAACACTGCCAGCGCATCAACAATA
TTTTCACCTGAATCAGGATATTCTTCTAATACCTGGAATGCTGTTTTCCCGGGGATCGCAGTGGTGAGTA
ACCATGCATCATCAGGAGTACGGATAAAATGCTTGATGGTCGGAAGAGGCATAAATTCCGTCAGCCAGTT
TAGTCTGACCATCTCATCTGTAACATCATTGGCAACGCTACCTTTGCCATGTTTCAGAAACAACTCTGGC
GCATCGGGCTTCCCATACAATCGATAGATTGTCGCACCTGATTGCCCGACATTATCGCGAGCCCATTTAT
ACCCATATAAATCAGCATCCATGTTGGAATTTAATCGCGGCCTGGAGCAAGACGTTTCCCGTTGAATATG
GCTCATAACACCCCTTGTATTACTGTTTATGTAAGCAGACAGTTTTATTGTTCATGATGATATATTTTTA
TCTTGTGCAATGTACATCAGAGATTTTGAGACACAACCAATTATTGAAGGCCTCCCTAACGGGGGGCCTT
TTTTTGTTTCTGGTCTCCCGCTTTACTCCACCGTTGGCTTTTTTCCCTATCAGTGATAGAGATTGACATC
CCTATCAGTGATAGAGATAATGAGCACTTCAAAAGATCTAAAGAGGAGAAAGGATCTATGGATAAGAAAT
ACTCAATAGGCTTAGCTATCGGCACAAATAGCGTCGGATGGGCGGTGATCACTGATGAATATAAGGTTCC
GTCTAAAAAGTTCAAGGTTCTGGGAAATACAGACCGCCACAGTATCAAAAAAAATCTTATAGGGGCTCTT
TTATTTGACAGTGGAGAGACAGCGGAAGCGACTCGTCTCAAACGGACAGCTCGTAGAAGGTATACACGTC
GGAAGAATCGTATTTGTTATCTACAGGAGATTTTTTCAAATGAGATGGCGAAAGTAGATGATAGTTTCTT
TCATCGACTTGAAGAGTCTTTTTTGGTGGAAGAAGACAAGAAGCATGAACGTCATCCTATTTTTGGAAAT
ATAGTAGATGAAGTTGCTTATCATGAGAAATATCCAACTATCTATCATCTGCGAAAAAAATTGGTAGATT
CTACTGATAAAGCGGATTTGCGCTTAATCTATTTGGCCTTAGCGCATATGATTAAGTTTCGTGGTCATTT
TTTGATTGAGGGAGATTTAAATCCTGATAATAGTGATGTGGACAAACTATTTATCCAGTTGGTACAAACC
TACAATCAATTATTTGAAGAAAACCCTATTAACGCAAGTGGAGTAGATGCTAAAGCGATTCTTTCTGCAC
GATTGAGTAAATCAAGACGATTAGAAAATCTCATTGCTCAGCTCCCCGGTGAGAAGAAAAATGGCTTATT
TGGGAATCTCATTGCTTTGTCATTGGGTTTGACCCCTAATTTTAAATCAAATTTTGATTTGGCAGAAGAT
GCTAAATTACAGCTTTCAAAAGATACTTACGATGATGATTTAGATAATTTATTGGCGCAAATTGGAGATC
AATATGCTGATTTGTTTTTGGCAGCTAAGAATTTATCAGATGCTATTTTACTTTCAGATATCCTAAGAGT
AAATACTGAAATAACTAAGGCTCCCCTATCAGCTTCAATGATTAAACGCTACGATGAACATCATCAAGAC
TTGACTCTTTTAAAAGCTTTAGTTCGACAACAACTTCCAGAAAAGTATAAAGAAATCTTTTTTGATCAAT
CAAAAAACGGATATGCAGGTTATATTGATGGGGGAGCTAGCCAAGAAGAATTTTATAAATTTATCAAACC
AATTTTAGAAAAAATGGATGGTACTGAGGAATTATTGGTGAAACTAAATCGTGAAGATTTGCTGCGCAAG
CAACGGACCTTTGACAACGGCTCTATTCCCCATCAAATTCACTTGGGTGAGCTGCATGCTATTTTGAGAA
GACAAGAAGACTTTTATCCATTTTTAAAAGACAATCGTGAGAAGATTGAAAAAATCTTGACTTTTCGAAT
TCCTTATTATGTTGGTCCATTGGCGCGTGGCAATAGTCGTTTTGCATGGATGACTCGGAAGTCTGAAGAA
ACAATTACCCCATGGAATTTTGAAGAAGTTGTCGATAAAGGTGCTTCAGCTCAATCATTTATTGAACGCA
TGACAAACTTTGATAAAAATCTTCCAAATGAAAAAGTACTACCAAAACATAGTTTGCTTTATGAGTATTT
TACGGTTTATAACGAATTGACAAAGGTCAAATATGTTACTGAAGGAATGCGAAAACCAGCATTTCTTTCA
GGTGAACAGAAGAAAGCCATTGTTGATTTACTCTTCAAAACAAATCGAAAAGTAACCGTTAAGCAATTAA
AAGAAGATTATTTCAAAAAAATAGAATGTTTTGATAGTGTTGAAATTTCAGGAGTTGAAGATAGATTTAA
TGCTTCATTAGGTACCTACCATGATTTGCTAAAAATTATTAAAGATAAAGATTTTTTGGATAATGAAGAA
AATGAAGATATCTTAGAGGATATTGTTTTAACATTGACCTTATTTGAAGATAGGGAGATGATTGAGGAAA
GACTTAAAACATATGCTCACCTCTTTGATGATAAGGTGATGAAACAGCTTAAACGTCGCCGTTATACTGG
TTGGGGACGTTTGTCTCGAAAATTGATTAATGGTATTAGGGATAAGCAATCTGGCAAAACAATATTAGAT
TTTTTGAAATCAGATGGTTTTGCCAATCGCAATTTTATGCAGCTGATCCATGATGATAGTTTGACATTTA
AAGAAGACATTCAAAAAGCACAAGTGTCTGGACAAGGCGATAGTTTACATGAACATATTGCAAATTTAGC
TGGTAGCCCTGCTATTAAAAAAGGTATTTTACAGACTGTAAAAGTTGTTGATGAATTGGTCAAAGTAATG
GGGCGGCATAAGCCAGAAAATATCGTTATTGAAATGGCACGTGAAAATCAGACAACTCAAAAGGGCCAGA
AAAATTCGCGAGAGCGTATGAAACGAATCGAAGAAGGTATCAAAGAATTAGGAAGTCAGATTCTTAAAGA
GCATCCTGTTGAAAATACTCAATTGCAAAATGAAAAGCTCTATCTCTATTATCTCCAAAATGGAAGAGAC
ATGTATGTGGACCAAGAATTAGATATTAATCGTTTAAGTGATTATGATGTCGATGCCATTGTTCCACAAA
GTTTCCTTAAAGACGATTCAATAGACAATAAGGTCTTAACGCGTTCTGATAAAAATCGTGGTAAATCGGA
TAACGTTCCAAGTGAAGAAGTAGTCAAAAAGATGAAAAACTATTGGAGACAACTTCTAAACGCCAAGTTA
ATCACTCAACGTAAGTTTGATAATTTAACGAAAGCTGAACGTGGAGGTTTGAGTGAACTTGATAAAGCTG
GTTTTATCAAACGCCAATTGGTTGAAACTCGCCAAATCACTAAGCATGTGGCACAAATTTTGGATAGTCG
CATGAATACTAAATACGATGAAAATGATAAACTTATTCGAGAGGTTAAAGTGATTACCTTAAAATCTAAA
TTAGTTTCTGACTTCCGAAAAGATTTCCAATTCTATAAAGTACGTGAGATTAACAATTACCATCATGCCC
ATGATGCGTATCTAAATGCCGTCGTTGGAACTGCTTTGATTAAGAAATATCCAAAACTTGAATCGGAGTT
TGTCTATGGTGATTATAAAGTTTATGATGTTCGTAAAATGATTGCTAAGTCTGAGCAAGAAATAGGCAAA
GCAACCGCAAAATATTTCTTTTACTCTAATATCATGAACTTCTTCAAAACAGAAATTACACTTGCAAATG
GAGAGATTCGCAAACGCCCTCTAATCGAAACTAATGGGGAAACTGGAGAAATTGTCTGGGATAAAGGGCG
AGATTTTGCCACAGTGCGCAAAGTATTGTCCATGCCCCAAGTCAATATTGTCAAGAAAACAGAAGTACAG
ACAGGCGGATTCTCCAAGGAGTCAATTTTACCAAAAAGAAATTCGGACAAGCTTATTGCTCGTAAAAAAG
ACTGGGATCCAAAAAAATATGGTGGTTTTGATAGTCCAACGGTAGCTTATTCAGTCCTAGTGGTTGCTAA
GGTGGAAAAAGGGAAATCGAAGAAGTTAAAATCCGTTAAAGAGTTACTAGGGATCACAATTATGGAAAGA
AGTTCCTTTGAAAAAAATCCGATTGACTTTTTAGAAGCTAAAGGATATAAGGAAGTTAAAAAAGACTTAA
TCATTAAACTACCTAAATATAGTCTTTTTGAGTTAGAAAACGGTCGTAAACGGATGCTGGCTAGTGCCGG
AGAATTACAAAAAGGAAATGAGCTGGCTCTGCCAAGCAAATATGTGAATTTTTTATATTTAGCTAGTCAT
TATGAAAAGTTGAAGGGTAGTCCAGAAGATAACGAACAAAAACAATTGTTTGTGGAGCAGCATAAGCATT
ATTTAGATGAGATTATTGAGCAAATCAGTGAATTTTCTAAGCGTGTTATTTTAGCAGATGCCAATTTAGA
TAAAGTTCTTAGTGCATATAACAAACATAGAGACAAACCAATACGTGAACAAGCAGAAAATATTATTCAT
TTATTTACGTTGACGAATCTTGGAGCTCCCGCTGCTTTTAAATATTTTGATACAACAATTGATCGTAAAC
GATATACGTCTACAAAAGAAGTTTTAGATGCCACTCTTATCCATCAATCCATCACTGGTCTTTATGAAAC
ACGCATTGATTTGAGTCAGCTAGGAGGTGACTAACTCGAGTAAGGATCTCCAGGCATCAAATAAAACGAA
AGGCTCAGTCGAAAGACTGGGCCTTTCGTTTTATCTGTTGTTTGTCGGTGAACGCTCTCTACTAGAGTCA
CACTGGCTCACCTTCGGGTGGGCCTTTCTGCGTTTATAAATGGCGGCGCGCCATCGAATGGCGCAAAACC
TTTCGCGGTATGGCATGATAGCGCCCGGAAGAGAGTCAATTCAGGGTGGTGAATATGAAACCAGTAACGT
TATACGATGTCGCAGAGTATGCCGGTGTCTCTTATCAGACCGTTTCCCGCGTGGTGAACCAGGCCAGCCA
CGTTTCTGCGAAAACGCGGGAAAAAGTGGAAGCGGCGATGGCGGAGCTGAATTACATTCCCAACCGCGTG
GCACAACAACTGGCGGGCAAACAGTCGTTGCTGATTGGCGTTGCCACCTCCAGTCTGGCCCTGCACGCGC
CGTCGCAAATTGTCGCGGCGATTAAATCTCGCGCCGATCAACTGGGTGCCAGCGTGGTGGTGTCGATGGT
AGAACGAAGCGGCGTCGAAGCCTGTAAAGCGGCGGTGCACAATCTTCTCGCGCAACGCGTCAGTGGGCTG
ATCATTAACTATCCGCTGGATGACCAGGATGCCATTGCTGTGGAAGCTGCCTGCACTAATGTTCCGGCGT
TATTTCTTGATGTCTCTGACCAGACACCCATCAACAGTATTATTTTCTCCCATGAGGACGGTACGCGACT
GGGCGTGGAGCATCTGGTCGCATTGGGTCACCAGCAAATCGCGCTGTTAGCGGGCCCATTAAGTTCTGTC
TCGGCGCGTCTGCGTCTGGCTGGCTGGCATAAATATCTCACTCGCAATCAAATTCAGCCGATAGCGGAAC
GGGAAGGCGACTGGAGTGCCATGTCCGGTTTTCAACAAACCATGCAAATGCTGAATGAGGGCATCGTTCC
CACTGCGATGCTGGTTGCCAACGATCAGATGGCGCTGGGCGCAATGCGCGCCATTACCGAGTCCGGGCTG
CGCGTTGGTGCGGATATCTCGGTAGTGGGATACGACGATACCGAAGATAGCTCATGTTATATCCCGCCGT
TAACCACCATCAAACAGGATTTTCGCCTGCTGGGGCAAACCAGCGTGGACCGCTTGCTGCAACTCTCTCA
GGGCCAGGCGGTGAAGGGCAATCAGCTGTTGCCAGTCTCACTGGTGAAAAGAAAAACCACCCTGGCGCCC
AATACGCAAACCGCCTCTCCCCGCGCGTTGGCCGATTCATTAATGCAGCTGGCACGACAGGTTTCCCGAC
TGGAAAGCGGGCAGTGATAATCCAGGAGGAAAAAAATGTCCAGATTAGATAAAAGTAAAGTGATTAACAG
CGCATTAGAGCTGCTTAATGAGGTCGGAATCGAAGGTTTAACAACCCGTAAACTCGCCCAGAAGCTAGGT
GTAGAGCAGCCTACATTGTATTGGCATGTAAAAAATAAGCGGGCTTTGCTCGACGCCTTAGCCATTGAGA
TGTTAGATAGGCACCATACTCACTTTTGCCCTTTAGAAGGGGAAAGCTGGCAAGATTTTTTACGTAATAA
CGCTAAAAGTTTTAGATGTGCTTTACTAAGTCATCGCGATGGAGCAAAAGTACATTTAGGTACACGGCCT
ACAGAAAAACAGTATGAAACTCTCGAAAATCAATTAGCCTTTTTATGCCAACAAGGTTTTTCACTAGAGA
ATGCATTATATGCACTCAGCGCTGTGGGGCATTTTACTTTAGGTTGCGTATTGGAAGATCAAGAGCATCA
AGTCGCTAAAGAAGAAAGGGAAACACCTACTACTGATAGTATGCCGCCATTATTACGACAAGCTATCGAA
TTATTTGATCACCAAGGTGCAGAGCCAGCCTTCTTATTCGGCCTTGAATTGATCATATGCGGATTAGAAA
AACAACTTAAATGTGAAAGTGGGTCCTAATAATTGGTAACGAATCAGACAATTGACGGCTCGAGGGAGTA
GCATAGGGTTTGCAGAATCCCTGCTTCGTCCATTTGACAGGCACATTATGCATCGATGATAAGCTGTCAA
ACATGAGCAGATCCTCTACGCCGGACGCATCGTGGCCGGCATCACCGGCGCCACAGGTGCGGTTGCTGGC
GCCTATATCGCCGACATCACCGATGGGGAAGATCGGGCTCGCCACTTCGGGCTCATGAGCAAATATTTTA
TCTGAGGT
