>Addgene plasmid #62244 | pAN-PTet-dCas9 | addgene partial sequence | sequence record 111499 | SpCas9N-R 5'-TACGAGCTGTCCGTTTGAGA-3'
CCCTATAAGATTTTTTTTGATACTGTGGCGGTCTGTATTTCCCAGAACCTTGAACTTTTTAGACGGAACC
TTATATTCATCAGTGATCACCGCCCATCCGACGCTATTTGTGCCGATAGCTAAGCCTATTGAGTATTTCT
TATCCATAGATCCTTTCTCCTCTTTAGATCTTTTGAAGTGCTCATTATCTCTATCACTGATAGGGATGTC
AATCTCTATCACTGATAGGGAAAAAAGCCAACGGTGGAGTAAAGCGGGAGACCAGAAACAAAAAAAGGCC
CCCCGTTAGGGAGGCCTTCAATAATTGGTTGTGTCTCAAAATCTCTGATGTACATTGCACAAGATAAAAA
TATATCATCATGAACAATAAAACTGTCTGCTTACATAAACAGTAATACAAGGGGTGTTATGAGCCATATT
CAACGGGAAACGTCTTGCTCCAGGCCGCGATTAAATTCCAACATGGATGCTGATTTATATGGGTATAAAT
GGGCTCGCGATAATGTCGGGCAATCAGGTGCGACAATCTATCGATTGTATGGGAAGCCCGATGCGCCAGA
GTTGTTTCTGAAACATGGCAAAGGTAGCGTTGCCAATGATGTTACAGATGAGATGGTCAGACTAAACTGG
CTGACGGAATTTATGCCTCTTCCGACCATCAAGCATTTTATCCGTACTCCTGATGATGCATGGTTACTCA
CCACTGCGATCC
