>Addgene plasmid #62244 | pAN-PTet-dCas9 | addgene partial sequence | sequence record 112729 | dCas9-F3 5'-CACGCATTGATTTGAGTCAGC-3'
AAACGAAAGGCTCAGTCGAAAGACTGGGCCTTTCGTTTTATCTGTTGTTTGTCGGTGAACGCTCTCTACT
AGAGTCACACTGGCTCACCTTCGGGTGGGCCTTTCTGCGTTTATAAATGGCGGCGCGCCATCGAATGGCG
CAAAACCTTTCGCGGTATGGCATGATAGCGCCCGGAAGAGAGTCAATTCAGGGTGGTGAATATGAAACCA
GTAACGTTATACGATGTCGCAGAGTATGCCGGTGTCTCTTATCAGACCGTTTCCCGCGTGGTGAACCAGG
CCAGCCACGTTTCTGCGAAAACGCGGGAAAAAGTGGAAGCGGCGATGGCGGAGCTGAATTACATTCCCAA
CCGCGTGGCACAACAACTGGCGGGCAAACAGTCGTTGCTGATTGGCGTTGCCACCTCCAGTCTGGCCCTG
CACGCGCCGTCGCAAATTGTCGCGGCGATTAAATCTCGCGCCGATCAACTGGGTGCCAGCGTGGTGGTGT
CGATGGTAGAACGAAGCGGCGTCGAAGCCTGTAAAGCGGCGGTGCACAATCTTCTCGCGCAACGCGTCAG
TGGGCTGATCATTAACTATCCGCTGGATGACCAGGATGCCATTGCTGTGGAAGCTGCCTGCACTAATGTT
CCGGCGTTATTTC
