>Addgene plasmid #62244 | pAN-PTet-dCas9 | addgene partial sequence | sequence record 117929 | lacI-F 5'-GCTTGCTGCAACTCTCTCAG-3'
AACCACCCTGGCGCCCAATACGCAAACCGCCTCTCCCCGCGCGTTGGCCGATTCATTAATGCAGCTGGCA
CGACAGGTTTCCCGACTGGAAAGCGGGCAGTGATAATCCAGGAGGAAAAAAATGTCCAGATTAGATAAAA
GTAAAGTGATTAACAGCGCATTAGAGCTGCTTAATGAGGTCGGAATCGAAGGTTTAACAACCCGTAAACT
CGCCCAGAAGCTAGGTGTAGAGCAGCCTACATTGTATTGGCATGTAAAAAATAAGCGGGCTTTGCTCGAC
GCCTTAGCCATTGAGATGTTAGATAGGCACCATACTCACTTTTGCCCTTTAGAAGGGGAAAGCTGGCAAG
ATTTTTTACGTAATAACGCTAAAAGTTTTAGATGTGCTTTACTAAGTCATCGCGATGGAGCAAAAGTACA
TTTAGGTACACGGCCTACAGAAAAACAGTATGAAACTCTCGAAAATCAATTAGCCTTTTTATGCCAACAA
GGTTTTTCACTAGAGAATGCATTATATGCACTCAGCGCTGTGGGGCATTTTACTTTAGGTTGCGTATTGG
AAGATCAAGAGCATCAAGTCGCTAAAGAAGAAAGGGAAACACCTACTACTGATAGTATGCCGCCATTATT
ACGACAAGCTATCGAATTATTTGATCACCAA
