>Addgene plasmid #62244 | pAN-PTet-dCas9 | addgene partial sequence | sequence record 117937 | dCas9-R1 5'-TTTCAACCAATTGGCGTTTG-3'
GTTCAGCTTTCGTTAAATTATCAAACTTACGTTGAGTGATTAACTTGGCGTTTAGAAGTTGTCTCCAATA
GTTTTTCATCTTTTTGACTACTTCTTCACTTGGAACGTTATCCGATTTACCACGATTTTTATCAGAACGC
GTTAAGACCTTATTGTCTATTGAATCGTCTTTAAGGAAACTTTGTGGAACAATGGCATCGACATCATAAT
CACTTAAACGATTAATATCTAATTCTTGGTCCACATACATGTCTCTTCCATTTTGGAGATAATAGAGATA
GAGCTTTTCATTTTGCAATTGAGTATTTTCAACAGGATGCTCTTTAAGAATCTGACTTCCTAATTCTTTG
ATACCTTCTTCGATTCGTTTCATACGCTCTCGCGAATTTTTCTGGCCCTTTTGAGTTGTCTGATTTTCAC
GTGCCATTTCAATAACGATATTTTCTGGCTTATGCCGCCCCATTACTTTGACCAATTCATCAACAACTTT
TACAGTCTGTAAAATACCTTTTTTAATAGCAGGGCTACCAGCTAAATTTGCAATATGTTCATGTAAACTA
TCGCCTTGTCCAGACACTTGTGCTTTTTGAATGTCTTCTTTAAATGTCAAACTATCATCATGGATCAGCT
GCATAAAATTGCGATTGGCAAAACCATCTGATTTCAAAAA
